Addgene plasmid #159282: TOPO mMecp2-NLucTom
Purpose: To tag endogenously and c-terminally mouse Mecp2 with two reporters: NanoLuciferase and TdTomato. It contains 2 homology arms from a castaneus background surrounding the STOP codon.
Depositing lab: Joost Gribnau. Depositing organization: Erasmus Medical Center. Publication: Genetic and epigenetic determinants of reactivation of Mecp2 and the inactive X chromosome in neural stem cells. Mira-Bontenbal H, Tan B, Gontan C, Goossens S, Boers RG, Boers JB, Dupont C, van Royen ME, IJcken WFJ, French P, Bedalov A, Gribnau J. Stem Cell Reports. 2022 Jan 29. pii: S2213-6711(22)00052-2. doi: 10.1016/j.stemcr.2022.01.008. PubMed 35148843.
Backbone
  Vector backbone: TOPO
  Backbone size w/o insert (bp): 3424
  Vector type: Mammalian Expression
Growth in bacteria
  Bacterial resistance: Kanamycin, 50 μg/mL
  Growth temperature: 37°C
  Growth strain: DH5alpha
  Copy number: Unknown
Gene/Insert
  Gene/Insert name: Mecp2
  Species: M. musculus (mouse)
  Insert size (bp): 3157
  Mutation: Nluciferase-TdTomato fusion
  Entrez Gene: Mecp2 (a.k.a. 1500041B07Rik, D630021H01Rik, Mbd5, WBP10)
  Tag / fusion protein: Nluciferase-P2A-TdTomato (C terminal on insert)
  Cloning method: Restriction Enzyme; 5′ cloning site unknown (unknown if destroyed); 3′ cloning site unknown (unknown if destroyed)
  Sequencing primers: 5′ SP6
Terms and licenses: Academic/Nonprofit Terms; Industry Terms: Not Available to Industry
Depositor comments: Both homology arms are from a castaneus background. This plasmid was used to target the C-terminus of mouse Mecp2 to fuse it in frame with a NanoLuciferase reporter and an additional TdTomato. There is a P2A signal between Nluc and Tomato leading to Tomato being translated as an independent protein.
How to cite: TOPO mMecp2-NLucTom was a gift from Joost Gribnau (Addgene plasmid # 159282 ; http://n2t.net/addgene:159282 ; RRID:Addgene_159282)
