[The description below was written by a language model from this plasmid's Addgene catalogue record and pLannotate feature annotations shown in this document.]
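Description:
TOPO mMecp2-NLucTom is a homology-directed repair donor built in a TOPO cloning backbone. It is designed to knock a dual reporter into the 3′ end of the endogenous mouse Mecp2 coding sequence. Although catalogued as a mammalian expression vector, the annotated sequence shows no mammalian promoter upstream of the insert, which fits a targeting template whose reporters are meant to be expressed from the Mecp2 locus after integration. The plasmid of about 6.6 kb replicates in E. coli from a high-copy ColE1/pUC-type origin and is selected with kanamycin through the Tn5 NeoR/KanR gene. A Sh ble (bleomycin/Zeocin) resistance gene is also present. Remnants of the cloning vector surround the insert: the lac promoter/operator, lacZα and ccdB fragments, and flanking SP6 and T7 promoters.

The insert of roughly 3.2 kb begins with a 5′ homology arm annotated as the C-terminal portion of the Mecp2 coding sequence. This arm runs almost directly into a human codon-optimized NanoLuc luciferase, so Mecp2 is fused in frame to the luciferase in place of its stop codon. According to the depositor, a P2A signal lies between NanoLuc and tdTomato, so tdTomato is translated as a separate protein. The P2A itself is not annotated in the feature table but fits the gap between the two reading frames. The unannotated stretch downstream of tdTomato presumably corresponds to the 3′ homology arm. Both arms derive from a castaneus background, which would suit targeting of a castaneus-derived Mecp2 allele. The associated study concerns reactivation of Mecp2 and the inactive X chromosome in neural stem cells. The depositor and sequencing-derived records agree apart from a single-nucleotide length difference.
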