Features (pLannotate 1.2.2; 17 found; start..end, strand, type, name):
      2..94      +  CDS            lacI (fragment): lac repressor; lacI; The lac repressor binds to the lac operator to inhibit transcription in E. coli. This inhibition can be relieved by adding lactose or isopropyl-β-D-thiogalactopyranoside (IPTG).
    107..128     +  protein_bind   CAP binding site: CAP binding activates transcription in the presence of cAMP. E. coli catabolite activator protein
    143..173     +  promoter       lac promoter: promoter for the E. coli lac operon
    181..197     +  protein_bind   lac operator: The lac repressor binds to the lac operator to inhibit transcription in E. coli. This inhibition can be relieved by adding lactose or isopropyl-β-D-thiogalactopyranoside (IPTG). lac repressor encoded by lacI
    239..257     +  promoter       SP6 promoter: promoter for bacteriophage SP6 RNA polymerase
    297..812     +  CDS            Mecp2 (fragment): MECP2_MOUSE - Experimental evidence at protein level: Swiss-Prot protein existence level 1. Chromosomal protein that binds to methylated DNA. It can bind specifically to a single methyl-CpG pair. It is not influenced by sequences flanking the methyl-CpGs. Mediates transcriptional repression through interaction with histone deacetylase and the corepressor SIN3. Binds both 5-methylcytosine (5mC) and 5-hydroxymethylcytosine (5hmC)- containing DNA, with a preference for 5-methylcytosine (5mC). From Mus musculus (Mouse).
    819..1331    +  CDS            Nluc: NanoLuc® luciferase human codon-optimized
   1440..2867    +  CDS            tdTomato: tdTomato is a basic (constitutively fluorescent) orange fluorescent protein published in 2004, derived from Discosoma sp.. It is reported to be a somewhat slowly-maturing tandem dimer with low acid sensitivity.
   3470..3488    -  promoter       T7 promoter: promoter for bacteriophage T7 RNA polymerase
   3491..3638    +  CDS            lacZα (fragment): LacZα fragment of β-galactosidase; lacZ fragment
   3648..3951    +  CDS            ccdB (fragment): CcdB, a bacterial toxin that poisons DNA gyrase; ccdB; Plasmids containing the ccdB gene cannot be propagated in standard E. coli strains.
   3999..4268    +  CDS            tnpA (fragment): TN5P_ECOLX - Also known as tnp. Experimental evidence at protein level: Swiss-Prot protein existence level 1. Mediates transposition of transposon Tn5 by a 'cut and paste' mechanism. First, the monomeric transposase binds the 19 bp inverted DNA repeats flanking the transposon. Then, dimerization of the DNA- bound transposase creates a synaptic DNA complex. After nicking of the first DNA strand, excision of the transposon proceeds through a series of intermediates. The transposase then mediates the insertion of the transposon at a new site by strand transfer. The activity of the wild- type tran
   4300..5094    +  CDS            NeoR/KanR: aminoglycoside phosphotransferase from Tn5; aph(3')-II (or nptII); confers resistance to neomycin, kanamycin, and G418 (Geneticin®)
   5115..5166    -  misc_feature   bom (fragment): basis of mobility region from pBR322
   5193..5281    +  promoter       AmpR promoter (fragment): bla
   5301..5675    +  CDS            BleoR: antibiotic-binding protein; Sh ble from Streptoalloteichus hindustanus; confers resistance to bleomycin, phleomycin, and Zeocin™
   5813..6401    +  rep_origin     ori: high-copy-number ColE1/pMB1/pBR322/pUC origin of replication
>Addgene plasmid #159282 | TOPO mMecp2-NLucTom | depositor full sequence | sequence record 307619 | TOPO mMecp2-NLucTom sequence 6582 bps
AGCGCCCAATACGCAAACCGCCTCTCCCCGCGCGTTGGCCGATTCATTAATGCAGCTGGCACGACAGGTT
TCCCGACTGGAAAGCGGGCAGTGAGCGCAACGCAATTAATGTGAGTTAGCTCACTCATTAGGCACCCCAG
GCTTTACACTTTATGCTTCCGGCTCGTATGTTGTGTGGAATTGTGAGCGGATAACAATTTCACACAGGAA
ACAGCTATGACCATGATTACGCCAAGCTATTTAGGTGACACTATAGAATACTCAAGCTATGCATCAAGCT
TGGTACCGAGCTCGGATCCATCGAGGTCAAGGAAGTGGTGAAGCCCCTGCTGGTGTCCACCCTTGGTGAG
AAAAGCGGGAAGGGACTGAAGACCTGCAAGAGCCCTGGGCGTAAAAGCAAGGAGAGCAGCCCCAAGGGGC
GCAGCAGCAGTGCCTCCTCCCCACCTAAGAAGGAGCACCATCATCACCACCATCACTCAGAGTCCACAAA
GGCCCCCATGCCACTGCTCCCATCCCCACCCCCACCTGAGCCTGAGAGCTCTGAGGACCCCATCAGCCCC
CCTGAGCCTCAGGACTTGAGCAGCAGCATCTGCAAAGAAGAGAAGATGCCCCGAGGAGGCTCACTGGAAA
GCGATGGCTGCCCCAAGGAGCCAGCTAAGACTCAGCCTATGGTCGCCGCCACTACCACAGTTGCAGAAAA
GTACAAACACCGAGGGGAGGGAGAGCGCAAAGACATTGTTTCATCTTCCATGCCAAGGCCAAACAGAGAG
GAGCCTGTGGACAGCCGGACGCCCGTGACCGAGAGAGTTAGCGGATCCATGGTCTTCACACTCGAAGATT
TCGTTGGGGACTGGCGACAGACAGCCGGCTACAACCTGGACCAAGTCCTTGAACAGGGAGGTGTGTCCAG
TTTGTTTCAGAATCTCGGGGTGTCCGTAACTCCGATCCAAAGGATTGTCCTGAGCGGTGAAAATGGGCTG
AAGATCGACATCCATGTCATCATCCCGTATGAAGGTCTGAGCGGCGACCAAATGGGCCAGATCGAAAAAA
TTTTTAAGGTGGTGTACCCTGTGGATGATCATCACTTTAAGGTGATCCTGCACTATGGCACACTGGTAAT
CGACGGGGTTACGCCGAACATGATCGACTATTTCGGACGGCCGTATGAAGGCATCGCCGTGTTCGACGGC
AAAAAGATCACTGTAACAGGGACCCTGTGGAACGGCAACAAAATTATCGACGAGCGCCTGATCAACCCCG
ACGGCTCCCTGCTGTTCCGAGTAACCATCAACGGAGTGACCGGCTGGCGGCTGTGCGAACGCATTCTGGC
GGAATTCGGAAGCGGAGCTACTAACTTCAGCCTGCTGAAGCAGGCTGGAGACGTGGAGGAGAACCCTGGA
CCTGCTAGCATGACTGCTCCAAAGAAGAAGCGTAAGGTAATGGTGAGCAAGGGCGAGGAGGTCATCAAAG
AGTTCATGCGCTTCAAGGTGCGCATGGAGGGCTCCATGAACGGCCACGAGTTCGAGATCGAGGGCGAGGG
CGAGGGCCGCCCCTACGAGGGCACCCAGACCGCCAAGCTGAAGGTGACCAAGGGCGGCCCCCTGCCCTTC
GCCTGGGACATCCTGTCCCCCCAGTTCATGTACGGCTCCAAGGCGTACGTGAAGCACCCCGCCGACATCC
CCGATTACAAGAAGCTGTCCTTCCCCGAGGGCTTCAAGTGGGAGCGCGTGATGAACTTCGAGGACGGCGG
TCTGGTGACCGTGACCCAGGACTCCTCCCTGCAGGACGGCACGCTGATCTACAAGGTGAAGATGCGCGGC
ACCAACTTCCCCCCCGACGGCCCCGTAATGCAGAAGAAGACCATGGGCTGGGAGGCCTCCACCGAGCGCC
TGTACCCCCGCGACGGCGTGCTGAAGGGCGAGATCCACCAGGCCCTGAAGCTGAAGGACGGCGGCCACTA
CCTGGTGGAGTTCAAGACCATCTACATGGCCAAGAAGCCCGTGCAACTGCCCGGCTACTACTACGTGGAC
ACCAAGCTGGACATCACCTCCCACAACGAGGACTACACCATCGTGGAACAGTACGAGCGCTCCGAGGGCC
GCCACCACCTGTTCCTGGGGCATGGCACCGGCAGCACCGGCAGCGGCAGCTCCGGCACCGCCTCCTCCGA
GGACAACAACATGGCCGTCATCAAAGAGTTCATGCGCTTCAAGGTGCGCATGGAGGGCTCCATGAACGGC
CACGAGTTCGAGATCGAGGGCGAGGGCGAGGGCCGCCCCTACGAGGGCACCCAGACCGCCAAGCTGAAGG
TGACCAAGGGCGGCCCCCTGCCCTTCGCCTGGGACATCCTGTCCCCCCAGTTCATGTACGGCTCCAAGGC
GTACGTGAAGCACCCCGCCGACATCCCCGATTACAAGAAGCTGTCCTTCCCCGAGGGCTTCAAGTGGGAG
CGCGTGATGAACTTCGAGGACGGCGGTCTGGTGACCGTGACCCAGGACTCCTCCCTGCAGGACGGCACGC
TGATCTACAAGGTGAAGATGCGCGGCACCAACTTCCCCCCCGACGGCCCCGTAATGCAGAAGAAGACCAT
GGGCTGGGAGGCCTCCACCGAGCGCCTGTACCCCCGCGACGGCGTGCTGAAGGGCGAGATCCACCAGGCC
CTGAAGCTGAAGGACGGCGGCCACTACCTGGTGGAGTTCAAGACCATCTACATGGCCAAGAAGCCCGTGC
AACTGCCCGGCTACTACTACGTGGACACCAAGCTGGACATCACCTCCCACAACGAGGACTACACCATCGT
GGAACAGTACGAGCGCTCCGAGGGCCGCCACCACCTGTTCCTGTACGGCATGGACGAGCTGTACAAGTAA
ACTAGTGCAAAGCAAACCAACAAGAATAAAGGCAGCTGTTGTCTCTTCTCCTTATGGGTAGGGCTCTGAC
AAAGCTTCCCGATTAACTGAAATAAAAAATATTTTTTTTTCTTTCAGTAAACTTAGAGTTTCGTGGCTTC
GGGGTGGGAGTAGTTGGAGCATTGGGATGTCTTTCTTACCGACAAGCACAGTCAGGTTGAAGACCTAACC
AGGGCCAGAAGTAGCTTTGCACTTTTCTAAACTAGGCTCCTTCAACAAGGCTTGCTGCAGATACTACTGA
CCAGACAAGCTGTTGACCAGGCACTCCCCCCAACAATATCCTCCCTCTTCCCCCCCCACCCCACCCCCGC
CCCGTGTGCTCGTTAGGGCAATTGAGAGGACACTCCCATTTTTGGTGCCATTGATGCCCTGTCCATAATA
GCTTCCCTGACTTTTACACCACCCCAACTCCCAATCTGAAGGACTGGGAGGTGTGATGCAGGAGAAACTA
TGGGACTCTTGGGAGAAGACTATGGAGTTGGCCAGTGATTAAGGCCCAGTAATTCCAACTGTGGTAGCAC
AGATCTGGCTCCACATCAACCCAATCGGGCCCAATTCGCCCTATAGTGAGTCGTATTACAATTCACTGGC
CGTCGTTTTACAACGTCGTGACTGGGAAAACCCTGGCGTTACCCAACTTAATCGCCTTGCAGCACATCCC
CCTTTCGCCAGCTGGCGTAATAGCGAAGAGGCCCGCACCGATCGCCCTTCCCAACAGTTGCGCAGCCTAT
ACGTACGGCAGTTTAAGGTTTACACCTATAAAAGAGAGAGCCGTTATCGTCTGTTTGTGGATGTACAGAG
TGATATTATTGACACGCCGGGGCGACGGATGGTGATCCCCCTGGCCAGTGCACGTCTGCTGTCAGATAAA
GTCTCCCGTGAACTTTACCCGGTGGTGCATATCGGGGATGAAAGCTGGCGCATGATGACCACCGATATGG
CCAGTGTGCCGGTCTCCGTTATCGGGGAAGAAGTGGCTGATCTCAGCCACCGCGAAAATGACATCAAAAA
CGCCATTAACCTGATGTTCTGGGGAATATAAATGTCAGGCATGAGATTATCAAAAAGGATCTTCACCTAG
ATCCTTTTCACGTAGAAAGCCAGTCCGCAGAAACGGTGCTGACCCCGGATGAATGTCAGCTACTGGGCTA
TCTGGACAAGGGAAAACGCAAGCGCAAAGAGAAAGCAGGTAGCTTGCAGTGGGCTTACATGGCGATAGCT
AGACTGGGCGGTTTTATGGACAGCAAGCGAACCGGAATTGCCAGCTGGGGCGCCCTCTGGTAAGGTTGGG
AAGCCCTGCAAAGTAAACTGGATGGCTTTCTCGCCGCCAAGGATCTGATGGCGCAGGGGATCAAGCTCTG
ATCAAGAGACAGGATGAGGATCGTTTCGCATGATTGAACAAGATGGATTGCACGCAGGTTCTCCGGCCGC
TTGGGTGGAGAGGCTATTCGGCTATGACTGGGCACAACAGACAATCGGCTGCTCTGATGCCGCCGTGTTC
CGGCTGTCAGCGCAGGGGCGCCCGGTTCTTTTTGTCAAGACCGACCTGTCCGGTGCCCTGAATGAACTGC
AAGACGAGGCAGCGCGGCTATCGTGGCTGGCCACGACGGGCGTTCCTTGCGCAGCTGTGCTCGACGTTGT
CACTGAAGCGGGAAGGGACTGGCTGCTATTGGGCGAAGTGCCGGGGCAGGATCTCCTGTCATCTCACCTT
GCTCCTGCCGAGAAAGTATCCATCATGGCTGATGCAATGCGGCGGCTGCATACGCTTGATCCGGCTACCT
GCCCATTCGACCACCAAGCGAAACATCGCATCGAGCGAGCACGTACTCGGATGGAAGCCGGTCTTGTCGA
TCAGGATGATCTGGACGAAGAGCATCAGGGGCTCGCGCCAGCCGAACTGTTCGCCAGGCTCAAGGCGAGC
ATGCCCGACGGCGAGGATCTCGTCGTGACCCATGGCGATGCCTGCTTGCCGAATATCATGGTGGAAAATG
GCCGCTTTTCTGGATTCATCGACTGTGGCCGGCTGGGTGTGGCGGACCGCTATCAGGACATAGCGTTGGC
TACCCGTGATATTGCTGAAGAGCTTGGCGGCGAATGGGCTGACCGCTTCCTCGTGCTTTACGGTATCGCC
GCTCCCGATTCGCAGCGCATCGCCTTCTATCGCCTTCTTGACGAGTTCTTCTGAATTATTAACGCTTACA
ATTTCCTGATGCGGTATTTTCTCCTTACGCATCTGTGCGGTATTTCACACCGCATACAGGTGGCACTTTT
CGGGGAAATGTGCGCGGAACCCCTATTTGTTTATTTTTCTAAATACATTCAAATATGTATCCGCTCATGA
GACAATAACCCTGATAAATGCTTCAATAATAGCACGTGAGGAGGGCCACCATGGCCAAGTTGACCAGTGC
CGTTCCGGTGCTCACCGCGCGCGACGTCGCCGGAGCGGTCGAGTTCTGGACCGACCGGCTCGGGTTCTCC
CGGGACTTCGTGGAGGACGACTTCGCCGGTGTGGTCCGGGACGACGTGACCCTGTTCATCAGCGCGGTCC
AGGACCAGGTGGTGCCGGACAACACCCTGGCCTGGGTGTGGGTGCGCGGCCTGGACGAGCTGTACGCCGA
GTGGTCGGAGGTCGTGTCCACGAACTTCCGGGACGCCTCCGGGCCGGCCATGACCGAGATCGGCGAGCAG
CCGTGGGGGCGGGAGTTCGCCCTGCGCGACCCGGCCGGCAACTGCGTGCACTTCGTGGCCGAGGAGCAGG
ACTGACACGTGCTAAAACTTCATTTTTAATTTAAAAGGATCTAGGTGAAGATCCTTTTTGATAATCTCAT
GACCAAAATCCCTTAACGTGAGTTTTCGTTCCACTGAGCGTCAGACCCCGTAGAAAAGATCAAAGGATCT
TCTTGAGATCCTTTTTTTCTGCGCGTAATCTGCTGCTTGCAAACAAAAAAACCACCGCTACCAGCGGTGG
TTTGTTTGCCGGATCAAGAGCTACCAACTCTTTTTCCGAAGGTAACTGGCTTCAGCAGAGCGCAGATACC
AAATACTGTCCTTCTAGTGTAGCCGTAGTTAGGCCACCACTTCAAGAACTCTGTAGCACCGCCTACATAC
CTCGCTCTGCTAATCCTGTTACCAGTGGCTGCTGCCAGTGGCGATAAGTCGTGTCTTACCGGGTTGGACT
CAAGACGATAGTTACCGGATAAGGCGCAGCGGTCGGGCTGAACGGGGGGTTCGTGCACACAGCCCAGCTT
GGAGCGAACGACCTACACCGAACTGAGATACCTACAGCGTGAGCTATGAGAAAGCGCCACGCTTCCCGAA
GGGAGAAAGGCGGACAGGTATCCGGTAAGCGGCAGGGTCGGAACAGGAGAGCGCACGAGGGAGCTTCCAG
GGGGAAACGCCTGGTATCTTTATAGTCCTGTCGGGTTTCGCCACCTCTGACTTGAGCGTCGATTTTTGTG
ATGCTCGTCAGGGGGGCGGAGCCTATGGAAAAACGCCAGCAACGCGGCCTTTTTACGGTTCCTGGGCTTT
TGCTGGCCTTTTGCTCACATGTTCTTTCCTGCGTTATCCCCTGATTCTGTGGATAACCGTATTACCGCCT
TTGAGTGAGCTGATACCGCTCGCCGCAGCCGAACGACCGAGCGCAGCGAGTCAGTGAGCGAGGAAGCGGA
AG
