Features (pLannotate 1.2.2; 17 found; start..end, strand, type, name):
      2..94      +  CDS            lacI (fragment): lac repressor; lacI; The lac repressor binds to the lac operator to inhibit transcription in E. coli. This inhibition can be relieved by adding lactose or isopropyl-β-D-thiogalactopyranoside (IPTG).
    107..128     +  protein_bind   CAP binding site: CAP binding activates transcription in the presence of cAMP. E. coli catabolite activator protein
    143..173     +  promoter       lac promoter: promoter for the E. coli lac operon
    181..197     +  protein_bind   lac operator: The lac repressor binds to the lac operator to inhibit transcription in E. coli. This inhibition can be relieved by adding lactose or isopropyl-β-D-thiogalactopyranoside (IPTG). lac repressor encoded by lacI
    239..257     +  promoter       SP6 promoter: promoter for bacteriophage SP6 RNA polymerase
    297..812     +  CDS            Mecp2 (fragment): MECP2_MOUSE - Experimental evidence at protein level: Swiss-Prot protein existence level 1. Chromosomal protein that binds to methylated DNA. It can bind specifically to a single methyl-CpG pair. It is not influenced by sequences flanking the methyl-CpGs. Mediates transcriptional repression through interaction with histone deacetylase and the corepressor SIN3. Binds both 5-methylcytosine (5mC) and 5-hydroxymethylcytosine (5hmC)- containing DNA, with a preference for 5-methylcytosine (5mC). From Mus musculus (Mouse).
    819..1331    +  CDS            Nluc: NanoLuc® luciferase human codon-optimized
   1440..2867    +  CDS            tdTomato: tdTomato is a basic (constitutively fluorescent) orange fluorescent protein published in 2004, derived from Discosoma sp.. It is reported to be a somewhat slowly-maturing tandem dimer with low acid sensitivity.
   3470..3488    -  promoter       T7 promoter: promoter for bacteriophage T7 RNA polymerase
   3491..3638    +  CDS            lacZα (fragment): LacZα fragment of β-galactosidase; lacZ fragment
   3648..3951    +  CDS            ccdB (fragment): CcdB, a bacterial toxin that poisons DNA gyrase; ccdB; Plasmids containing the ccdB gene cannot be propagated in standard E. coli strains.
   3999..4268    +  CDS            tnpA (fragment): TN5P_ECOLX - Also known as tnp. Experimental evidence at protein level: Swiss-Prot protein existence level 1. Mediates transposition of transposon Tn5 by a 'cut and paste' mechanism. First, the monomeric transposase binds the 19 bp inverted DNA repeats flanking the transposon. Then, dimerization of the DNA- bound transposase creates a synaptic DNA complex. After nicking of the first DNA strand, excision of the transposon proceeds through a series of intermediates. The transposase then mediates the insertion of the transposon at a new site by strand transfer. The activity of the wild- type tran
   4300..5094    +  CDS            NeoR/KanR: aminoglycoside phosphotransferase from Tn5; aph(3')-II (or nptII); confers resistance to neomycin, kanamycin, and G418 (Geneticin®)
   5115..5165    -  misc_feature   bom (fragment): basis of mobility region from pBR322
   5192..5280    +  promoter       AmpR promoter (fragment): bla
   5300..5674    +  CDS            BleoR: antibiotic-binding protein; Sh ble from Streptoalloteichus hindustanus; confers resistance to bleomycin, phleomycin, and Zeocin™
   5812..6400    +  rep_origin     ori: high-copy-number ColE1/pMB1/pBR322/pUC origin of replication
>Addgene plasmid #159282 | TOPO mMecp2-NLucTom | addgene full sequence | sequence record 313970 | Addgene NGS Result
AGCGCCCAATACGCAAACCGCCTCTCCCCGCGCGTTGGCCGATTCATTAATGCAGCTGGCACGACAGGTT
TCCCGACTGGAAAGCGGGCAGTGAGCGCAACGCAATTAATGTGAGTTAGCTCACTCATTAGGCACCCCAG
GCTTTACACTTTATGCTTCCGGCTCGTATGTTGTGTGGAATTGTGAGCGGATAACAATTTCACACAGGAA
ACAGCTATGACCATGATTACGCCAAGCTATTTAGGTGACACTATAGAATACTCAAGCTATGCATCAAGCT
TGGTACCGAGCTCGGATCCATCGAGGTCAAGGAAGTGGTGAAGCCCCTGCTGGTGTCCACCCTTGGTGAG
AAAAGCGGGAAGGGACTGAAGACCTGCAAGAGCCCTGGGCGTAAAAGCAAGGAGAGCAGCCCCAAGGGGC
GCAGCAGCAGTGCCTCCTCCCCACCTAAGAAGGAGCACCATCATCACCACCATCACTCAGAGTCCACAAA
GGCCCCCATGCCACTGCTCCCATCCCCACCCCCACCTGAGCCTGAGAGCTCTGAGGACCCCATCAGCCCC
CCTGAGCCTCAGGACTTGAGCAGCAGCATCTGCAAAGAAGAGAAGATGCCCCGAGGAGGCTCACTGGAAA
GCGATGGCTGCCCCAAGGAGCCAGCTAAGACTCAGCCTATGGTCGCCGCCACTACCACAGTTGCAGAAAA
GTACAAACACCGAGGGGAGGGAGAGCGCAAAGACATTGTTTCATCTTCCATGCCAAGGCCAAACAGAGAG
GAGCCTGTGGACAGCCGGACGCCCGTGACCGAGAGAGTTAGCGGATCCATGGTCTTCACACTCGAAGATT
TCGTTGGGGACTGGCGACAGACAGCCGGCTACAACCTGGACCAAGTCCTTGAACAGGGAGGTGTGTCCAG
TTTGTTTCAGAATCTCGGGGTGTCCGTAACTCCGATCCAAAGGATTGTCCTGAGCGGTGAAAATGGGCTG
AAGATCGACATCCATGTCATCATCCCGTATGAAGGTCTGAGCGGCGACCAAATGGGCCAGATCGAAAAAA
TTTTTAAGGTGGTGTACCCTGTGGATGATCATCACTTTAAGGTGATCCTGCACTATGGCACACTGGTAAT
CGACGGGGTTACGCCGAACATGATCGACTATTTCGGACGGCCGTATGAAGGCATCGCCGTGTTCGACGGC
AAAAAGATCACTGTAACAGGGACCCTGTGGAACGGCAACAAAATTATCGACGAGCGCCTGATCAACCCCG
ACGGCTCCCTGCTGTTCCGAGTAACCATCAACGGAGTGACCGGCTGGCGGCTGTGCGAACGCATTCTGGC
GGAATTCGGAAGCGGAGCTACTAACTTCAGCCTGCTGAAGCAGGCTGGAGACGTGGAGGAGAACCCTGGA
CCTGCTAGCATGACTGCTCCAAAGAAGAAGCGTAAGGTAATGGTGAGCAAGGGCGAGGAGGTCATCAAAG
AGTTCATGCGCTTCAAGGTGCGCATGGAGGGCTCCATGAACGGCCACGAGTTCGAGATCGAGGGCGAGGG
CGAGGGCCGCCCCTACGAGGGCACCCAGACCGCCAAGCTGAAGGTGACCAAGGGCGGCCCCCTGCCCTTC
GCCTGGGACATCCTGTCCCCCCAGTTCATGTACGGCTCCAAGGCGTACGTGAAGCACCCCGCCGACATCC
CCGATTACAAGAAGCTGTCCTTCCCCGAGGGCTTCAAGTGGGAGCGCGTGATGAACTTCGAGGACGGCGG
TCTGGTGACCGTGACCCAGGACTCCTCCCTGCAGGACGGCACGCTGATCTACAAGGTGAAGATGCGCGGC
ACCAACTTCCCCCCCGACGGCCCCGTAATGCAGAAGAAGACCATGGGCTGGGAGGCCTCCACCGAGCGCC
TGTACCCCCGCGACGGCGTGCTGAAGGGCGAGATCCACCAGGCCCTGAAGCTGAAGGACGGCGGCCACTA
CCTGGTGGAGTTCAAGACCATCTACATGGCCAAGAAGCCCGTGCAACTGCCCGGCTACTACTACGTGGAC
ACCAAGCTGGACATCACCTCCCACAACGAGGACTACACCATCGTGGAACAGTACGAGCGCTCCGAGGGCC
GCCACCACCTGTTCCTGGGGCATGGCACCGGCAGCACCGGCAGCGGCAGCTCCGGCACCGCCTCCTCCGA
GGACAACAACATGGCCGTCATCAAAGAGTTCATGCGCTTCAAGGTGCGCATGGAGGGCTCCATGAACGGC
CACGAGTTCGAGATCGAGGGCGAGGGCGAGGGCCGCCCCTACGAGGGCACCCAGACCGCCAAGCTGAAGG
TGACCAAGGGCGGCCCCCTGCCCTTCGCCTGGGACATCCTGTCCCCCCAGTTCATGTACGGCTCCAAGGC
GTACGTGAAGCACCCCGCCGACATCCCCGATTACAAGAAGCTGTCCTTCCCCGAGGGCTTCAAGTGGGAG
CGCGTGATGAACTTCGAGGACGGCGGTCTGGTGACCGTGACCCAGGACTCCTCCCTGCAGGACGGCACGC
TGATCTACAAGGTGAAGATGCGCGGCACCAACTTCCCCCCCGACGGCCCCGTAATGCAGAAGAAGACCAT
GGGCTGGGAGGCCTCCACCGAGCGCCTGTACCCCCGCGACGGCGTGCTGAAGGGCGAGATCCACCAGGCC
CTGAAGCTGAAGGACGGCGGCCACTACCTGGTGGAGTTCAAGACCATCTACATGGCCAAGAAGCCCGTGC
AACTGCCCGGCTACTACTACGTGGACACCAAGCTGGACATCACCTCCCACAACGAGGACTACACCATCGT
GGAACAGTACGAGCGCTCCGAGGGCCGCCACCACCTGTTCCTGTACGGCATGGACGAGCTGTACAAGTAA
ACTAGTGCAAAGCAAACCAACAAGAATAAAGGCAGCTGTTGTCTCTTCTCCTTATGGGTAGGGCTCTGAC
AAAGCTTCCCGATTAACTGAAATAAAAAATATTTTTTTTTCTTTCAGTAAACTTAGAGTTTCGTGGCTTC
GGGGTGGGAGTAGTTGGAGCATTGGGATGTCTTTCTTACCGACAAGCACAGTCAGGTTGAAGACCTAACC
AGGGCCAGAAGTAGCTTTGCACTTTTCTAAACTAGGCTCCTTCAACAAGGCTTGCTGCAGATACTACTGA
CCAGACAAGCTGTTGACCAGGCACTCCCCCCAACAATATCCTCCCTCTTCCCCCCCCACCCCACCCCCGC
CCCGTGTGCTCGTTAGGGCAATTGAGAGGACACTCCCATTTTTGGTGCCATTGATGCCCTGTCCATAATA
GCTTCCCTGACTTTTACACCACCCCAACTCCCAATCTGAAGGACTGGGAGGTGTGATGCAGGAGAAACTA
TGGGACTCTTGGGAGAAGACTATGGAGTTGGCCAGTGATTAAGGCCCAGTAATTCCAACTGTGGTAGCAC
AGATCTGGCTCCACATCAACCCAATCGGGCCCAATTCGCCCTATAGTGAGTCGTATTACAATTCACTGGC
CGTCGTTTTACAACGTCGTGACTGGGAAAACCCTGGCGTTACCCAACTTAATCGCCTTGCAGCACATCCC
CCTTTCGCCAGCTGGCGTAATAGCGAAGAGGCCCGCACCGATCGCCCTTCCCAACAGTTGCGCAGCCTAT
ACGTACGGCAGTTTAAGGTTTACACCTATAAAAGAGAGAGCCGTTATCGTCTGTTTGTGGATGTACAGAG
TGATATTATTGACACGCCGGGGCGACGGATGGTGATCCCCCTGGCCAGTGCACGTCTGCTGTCAGATAAA
GTCTCCCGTGAACTTTACCCGGTGGTGCATATCGGGGATGAAAGCTGGCGCATGATGACCACCGATATGG
CCAGTGTGCCGGTCTCCGTTATCGGGGAAGAAGTGGCTGATCTCAGCCACCGCGAAAATGACATCAAAAA
CGCCATTAACCTGATGTTCTGGGGAATATAAATGTCAGGCATGAGATTATCAAAAAGGATCTTCACCTAG
ATCCTTTTCACGTAGAAAGCCAGTCCGCAGAAACGGTGCTGACCCCGGATGAATGTCAGCTACTGGGCTA
TCTGGACAAGGGAAAACGCAAGCGCAAAGAGAAAGCAGGTAGCTTGCAGTGGGCTTACATGGCGATAGCT
AGACTGGGCGGTTTTATGGACAGCAAGCGAACCGGAATTGCCAGCTGGGGCGCCCTCTGGTAAGGTTGGG
AAGCCCTGCAAAGTAAACTGGATGGCTTTCTTGCCGCCAAGGATCTGATGGCGCAGGGGATCAAGCTCTG
ATCAAGAGACAGGATGAGGATCGTTTCGCATGATTGAACAAGATGGATTGCACGCAGGTTCTCCGGCCGC
TTGGGTGGAGAGGCTATTCGGCTATGACTGGGCACAACAGACAATCGGCTGCTCTGATGCCGCCGTGTTC
CGGCTGTCAGCGCAGGGGCGCCCGGTTCTTTTTGTCAAGACCGACCTGTCCGGTGCCCTGAATGAACTGC
AAGACGAGGCAGCGCGGCTATCGTGGCTGGCCACGACGGGCGTTCCTTGCGCAGCTGTGCTCGACGTTGT
CACTGAAGCGGGAAGGGACTGGCTGCTATTGGGCGAAGTGCCGGGGCAGGATCTCCTGTCATCTCACCTT
GCTCCTGCCGAGAAAGTATCCATCATGGCTGATGCAATGCGGCGGCTGCATACGCTTGATCCGGCTACCT
GCCCATTCGACCACCAAGCGAAACATCGCATCGAGCGAGCACGTACTCGGATGGAAGCCGGTCTTGTCGA
TCAGGATGATCTGGACGAAGAGCATCAGGGGCTCGCGCCAGCCGAACTGTTCGCCAGGCTCAAGGCGAGC
ATGCCCGACGGCGAGGATCTCGTCGTGACCCATGGCGATGCCTGCTTGCCGAATATCATGGTGGAAAATG
GCCGCTTTTCTGGATTCATCGACTGTGGCCGGCTGGGTGTGGCGGACCGCTATCAGGACATAGCGTTGGC
TACCCGTGATATTGCTGAAGAGCTTGGCGGCGAATGGGCTGACCGCTTCCTCGTGCTTTACGGTATCGCC
GCTCCCGATTCGCAGCGCATCGCCTTCTATCGCCTTCTTGACGAGTTCTTCTGAATTATTAACGCTTACA
ATTTCCTGATGCGGTATTTTCTCCTTACGCATCTGTGCGGTATTTCACACCGCATCAGGTGGCACTTTTC
GGGGAAATGTGCGCGGAACCCCTATTTGTTTATTTTTCTAAATACATTCAAATATGTATCCGCTCATGAG
ACAATAACCCTGATAAATGCTTCAATAATAGCACGTGAGGAGGGCCACCATGGCCAAGTTGACCAGTGCC
GTTCCGGTGCTCACCGCGCGCGACGTCGCCGGAGCGGTCGAGTTCTGGACCGACCGGCTCGGGTTCTCCC
GGGACTTCGTGGAGGACGACTTCGCCGGTGTGGTCCGGGACGACGTGACCCTGTTCATCAGCGCGGTCCA
GGACCAGGTGGTGCCGGACAACACCCTGGCCTGGGTGTGGGTGCGCGGCCTGGACGAGCTGTACGCCGAG
TGGTCGGAGGTCGTGTCCACGAACTTCCGGGACGCCTCCGGGCCGGCCATGACCGAGATCGGCGAGCAGC
CGTGGGGGCGGGAGTTCGCCCTGCGCGACCCGGCCGGCAACTGCGTGCACTTCGTGGCCGAGGAGCAGGA
CTGACACGTGCTAAAACTTCATTTTTAATTTAAAAGGATCTAGGTGAAGATCCTTTTTGATAATCTCATG
ACCAAAATCCCTTAACGTGAGTTTTCGTTCCACTGAGCGTCAGACCCCGTAGAAAAGATCAAAGGATCTT
CTTGAGATCCTTTTTTTCTGCGCGTAATCTGCTGCTTGCAAACAAAAAAACCACCGCTACCAGCGGTGGT
TTGTTTGCCGGATCAAGAGCTACCAACTCTTTTTCCGAAGGTAACTGGCTTCAGCAGAGCGCAGATACCA
AATACTGTTCTTCTAGTGTAGCCGTAGTTAGGCCACCACTTCAAGAACTCTGTAGCACCGCCTACATACC
TCGCTCTGCTAATCCTGTTACCAGTGGCTGCTGCCAGTGGCGATAAGTCGTGTCTTACCGGGTTGGACTC
AAGACGATAGTTACCGGATAAGGCGCAGCGGTCGGGCTGAACGGGGGGTTCGTGCACACAGCCCAGCTTG
GAGCGAACGACCTACACCGAACTGAGATACCTACAGCGTGAGCTATGAGAAAGCGCCACGCTTCCCGAAG
GGAGAAAGGCGGACAGGTATCCGGTAAGCGGCAGGGTCGGAACAGGAGAGCGCACGAGGGAGCTTCCAGG
GGGAAACGCCTGGTATCTTTATAGTCCTGTCGGGTTTCGCCACCTCTGACTTGAGCGTCGATTTTTGTGA
TGCTCGTCAGGGGGGCGGAGCCTATGGAAAAACGCCAGCAACGCGGCCTTTTTACGGTTCCTGGCCTTTT
GCTGGCCTTTTGCTCACATGTTCTTTCCTGCGTTATCCCCTGATTCTGTGGATAACCGTATTACCGCCTT
TGAGTGAGCTGATACCGCTCGCCGCAGCCGAACGACCGAGCGCAGCGAGTCAGTGAGCGAGGAAGCGGAA
G
